>Addgene plasmid #137890 | pGEL081 | depositor full sequence | sequence record 266264 | pGEL081 sequence 15997 bps
GGCGCGCCTGCAGTGCAGCGTGACCCGGTCGTGCCCCTCTCTTGAGATAATGAGCATTGCATGTCTAAGT
TATAAAAAATTACCACATATTTTTTTTGTCACACTTGTTTGAAGTGCAGTTTATCTATCTTTATACATAT
ATTTAAACTTTACTCTACGAATAATATAATCTATAGTACTACAATAATATCAGTGTTTTAGAGAATCATA
TAAATGAACAGTTAGACATGGTCTAAAGGACAATTGAGTATTTTGACAACAGGACTCTACAGTTTTATCT
TTTTAGTGTGCATGTGTTCTCCTTTTTTTTTGCAAATAGCTTCACCTATATAATACTTCATCCATTTTAT
TAGTACATCCATTTAGGGTTTAGGGTTAATGGTTTTTATAGACTAATTTTTTTAGTACATCTATTTTATT
CTATTTTAGCCTCTAAATTAAGAAAACTAAAACTCTATTTTAGTTTTTTTATTTAATAATTTAGATATAA
AATAGAATAAAATAAAGTGACTAAAAATTAAACAAATACCCTTTAAGAAATTAAAAAAACTAAGGAAACA
TTTTTCTTGTTTCGAGTAGATAATGCCAGCCTGTTAAACGCCGTCGACGAGTCTAACGGACACCAACCAG
CGAACCAGCAGCGTCGCGTCGGGCCAAGCGAAGCAGACGGCACGGCATCTCTGTCGCTGCCTCTGGACCC
CTCTCGAGAGTTCCGCTCCACCGTTGGACTTGCTCCGCTGTCGGCATCCAGAAATTGCGTGGCGGAGCGG
CAGACGTGAGCCGGCACGGCAGGCGGCCTCCTCCTCCTCTCACGGCACCGGCAGCTACGGGGGATTCCTT
TCCCACCGCTCCTTCGCTTTCCCTTCCTCGCCCGCCGTAATAAATAGACACCCCCTCCACACCCTCTTTC
CCCAACCTCGTGTTGTTCGGAGCGCACACACACACAACCAGAACTCCCCCAAATCCACCCGTCGGCACCT
CCGCTTCAAGGTACGCCGCTCGTCCTCCCCCCCCCCCCCTCTCTACCTTCTCAAGATCGGCGTTCCGGTC
CATGGTTAGGGCCCGGTAGTTCTACTTCTGTTCATGTTTGTGTTAGATCCGTGTTTGTGTTAGATCCGTG
CTACTAGCGTTCGTACACGGATGCGACCTGTACGTCAGACACGTTCTGATTGCTAACTTGCCAGTGTTTC
TCTTTGGGGAATCCTGGGATGGCTCTAGCCGTTCCGCAGACGGGATCGATTTCATGATTTTTTTTGTTTC
GTTGCATAGGGTTTGGTTTGCCCTTTTCCTTTATTTCAATATATGCCGTGCACTTGTTTGTCGGGTCATC
TTTTCATGCTTTTTTTTGTCTTGGTTGTGATGATGTGGTCTGGTTGGGCGGTCGTTCAAGATCGGAGTAG
AATTAATTCTGTTTCAAACTACCTGGTGGATTTATTAATTTTGGATCTGTATGTGTGTGCCATACATATT
CATAGTTACGAATTGAAGATGATGGATGGAAATATCGATCTAGGATAGGTATACATGTTGATGCGGGTTT
TACTGATGCATATACAGAGATGCTTTTTGTTCGCTTGGTTGTGATGATGTGGTGTGGTTGGGCGGTCGTT
CATTCGTTCAAGATCGGAGTAGAATACTGTTTCAAACTACCTGGTGTATTTATTAATTTTGGAACTGTAT
GTGTGTGTCATACATCTTCATAGTTACGAGTTTAAGATGGATGGAAATATCGATCTAGGATAGGTATACA
TGTTGATGTGGGTTTTACTGATGCATATACATGATGGCATATGCAGCATCTATTCATATGCTCTAACCTT
GAGTACCTATCTATTATAATAAACAAGTATGTTTTATAATTATTTTGATCTTGATATACTTGGATGATGG
CATATGCAGCAGCTATATGTGGATTTTTTTAGCCCTGCCTTCATACGCTATTTATTTGCTTGGTACTGTT
TCTTTTGTCGATGCTCACCCTGTTGTTTGGTGTTACTTCTGCAGCCTGCAGGTAGATCGCTCGTCGACAT
GGATAAGAAGTACTCTATCGGACTCGATATCGGAACTAACTCTGTGGGATGGGCTGTGATCACCGATGAG
TACAAGGTGCCATCTAAGAAGTTCAAGGTTCTCGGAAACACCGATAGGCACTCTATCAAGAAAAACCTTA
TCGGTGCTCTCCTCTTCGATTCTGGTGAAACTGCTGAGGCTACCAGACTCAAGAGAACCGCTAGAAGAAG
GTACACCAGAAGAAAGAACAGGATCTGCTACCTCCAAGAGATCTTCTCTAACGAGATGGCTAAAGTGGAT
GATTCATTCTTCCACAGGCTCGAAGAGTCATTCCTCGTGGAAGAAGATAAGAAGCACGAGAGGCACCCTA
TCTTCGGAAACATCGTTGATGAGGTGGCATACCACGAGAAGTACCCTACTATCTACCACCTCAGAAAGAA
GCTCGTTGATTCTACTGATAAGGCTGATCTCAGGCTCATCTACCTCGCTCTCGCTCACATGATCAAGTTC
AGAGGACACTTCCTCATCGAGGGTGATCTCAACCCTGATAACTCTGATGTGGATAAGTTGTTCATCCAGC
TCGTGCAGACCTACAACCAGCTTTTCGAAGAGAACCCTATCAACGCTTCAGGTGTGGATGCTAAGGCTAT
CCTCTCTGCTAGGCTCTCTAAGTCAAGAAGGCTTGAGAACCTCATTGCTCAGCTCCCTGGTGAGAAGAAG
AACGGACTTTTCGGAAACTTGATCGCTCTCTCTCTCGGACTCACCCCTAACTTCAAGTCTAACTTCGATC
TCGCTGAGGATGCAAAGCTCCAGCTCTCAAAGGATACCTACGATGATGATCTCGATAACCTCCTCGCTCA
GATCGGAGATCAGTACGCTGATTTGTTCCTCGCTGCTAAGAACCTCTCTGATGCTATCCTCCTCAGTGAT
ATCCTCAGAGTGAACACCGAGATCACCAAGGCTCCACTCTCAGCTTCTATGATCAAGAGATACGATGAGC
ACCACCAGGATCTCACACTTCTCAAGGCTCTTGTTAGACAGCAGCTCCCAGAGAAGTACAAAGAGATTTT
CTTCGATCAGTCTAAGAACGGATACGCTGGTTACATCGATGGTGGTGCATCTCAAGAAGAGTTCTACAAG
TTCATCAAGCCTATCCTCGAGAAGATGGATGGAACCGAGGAACTCCTCGTGAAGCTCAATAGAGAGGATC
TTCTCAGAAAGCAGAGGACCTTCGATAACGGATCTATCCCTCATCAGATCCACCTCGGAGAGTTGCACGC
TATCCTTAGAAGGCAAGAGGATTTCTACCCATTCCTCAAGGATAACAGGGAAAAGATTGAGAAGATTCTC
ACCTTCAGAATCCCTTACTACGTGGGACCTCTCGCTAGAGGAAACTCAAGATTCGCTTGGATGACCAGAA
AGTCTGAGGAAACCATCACCCCTTGGAACTTCGAAGAGGTCAATATGCTGTCAAAGGCAAACAAAGCACC
AGTGGTCTAGTGGTAGAATAGTACCCTGCCACGGTACAGACCCGGGTTCGATTCCCGGCTGGTGCAGGAG
ACCTTATATTCCCCAGAACATCAGGTTAATGGCGTTTTTGATGTCATTTTCGCGGTGGCTGAGATCAGCC
ACTTCTTCCCCGATAACGGAAACCGGCACACTGGCCATATCGGTGGTCATCATGCGCCAGCTTTCATCCC
CGATATGCACCACCGGGTAAAGTTCACGGGAGACTTTATCTGACAGCAGACGTGCACTGGCCAGGGGGAT
CACCATCCGTCGCCCGGGCGTGTCAATAATATCACTCTGTACATCCACAAACAGACGATAACGGCTCTCT
CTTTTATAGGTGTAAACCTTAAACTGCATTTCACCAGCCCCTGTTCTCGTCAGCAAAAGAGCCGTTCATT
TCAATAAACCGGGCGACCTCAGCCATCCCTTCCTGATTTTCCGCTTTCCAGCGTTCGGCACGCAGACGAC
GGGCTTCATTCTGCATGGTTGTGCTTACCAGACCGGAGATATTGACATCATATATGCCTTGAGCAACTGA
TAGCTGTCGCTGTCAACTGTCACTGTAATACGCTGCTTCATAGCATACCTCTTTTTGACATACTTCGGGT
ATACATATCAGTATATATTCTTATACCGCAAAAATCAGCGCGCAAATACGCATACTGTTATCTGGCTTGG
TCTCAGTTTTAGAGCTAGAAATAGCAAGTTAAAATAAGGCTAGTCCGTTATCAACTTGAAAAAGTGGCAC
CGAGTCGGTGCAACAAAGCACCAGTGGTCTAGTGGTAGAATAGTACCCTGCCACGGTACAGACCCGGGTT
CGATTCCCGGCTGGTGCATTTCTTTTCTTTTCCTTTTCGTTGCTTGTTTTCCCCTTCTGATGTTGTGTGT
TGAGTTTATTGTTTGGTTTGCTGGTAGATCCAGTATTTGGATCATTTTTCCTTTTTTTTTTCTTTCATTG
CTTCTGCGGAGGGATGAGTTTGTGCATGAATCTTTTGTTGGTTGGATTCGCTTAGTTTTCACACTAGTCC
TTTGATTCAGCGCAAATCTTTGTTAATTGGCTCGCTTAATTCTGACATAAAGTGTTCCTTCTTGGTTCTG
CTTGCAGGTGGTGGATAAGGGTGCTAGTGCTCAGTCTTTCATCGAGAGGATGACCAACTTCGATAAGAAC
CTTCCAAACGAGAAGGTGCTCCCTAAGCACTCTTTGCTCTACGAGTACTTCACCGTGTACAACGAGTTGA
CCAAGGTTAAGTACGTGACCGAGGGAATGAGGAAGCCTGCTTTTTTGTCAGGTGAGCAAAAGAAGGCTAT
CGTTGATCTCTTGTTCAAGACCAACAGAAAGGTGACCGTGAAGCAGCTCAAAGAGGATTACTTCAAGAAA
ATCGAGTGCTTCGATTCAGTTGAGATTTCTGGTGTTGAGGATAGGTTCAACGCATCTCTCGGAACCTACC
ACGATCTCCTCAAGATCATTAAGGATAAGGATTTCTTGGATAACGAGGAAAACGAGGATATCTTGGAGGA
TATCGTTCTTACCCTCACCCTCTTTGAAGATAGAGAGATGATTGAAGAAAGGCTCAAGACCTACGCTCAT
CTCTTCGATGATAAGGTGATGAAGCAGTTGAAGAGAAGAAGATACACTGGTTGGGGAAGGCTCTCAAGAA
AGCTCATTAACGGAATCAGGGATAAGCAGTCTGGAAAGACAATCCTTGATTTCCTCAAGTCTGATGGATT
CGCTAACAGAAACTTCATGCAGCTCATCCACGATGATTCTCTCACCTTTAAAGAGGATATCCAGAAGGCT
CAGGTTTCAGGACAGGGTGATAGTCTCCATGAGCATATCGCTAACCTCGCTGGATCTCCTGCAATCAAGA
AGGGAATCCTCCAGACTGTGAAGGTTGTGGATGAGTTGGTGAAGGTGATGGGAAGGCATAAGCCTGAGAA
CATCGTGATCGAAATGGCTAGAGAGAACCAGACCACTCAGAAGGGACAGAAGAACTCTAGGGAAAGGATG
AAGAGGATCGAGGAAGGTATCAAAGAGCTTGGATCTCAGATCCTCAAAGAGCACCCTGTTGAGAACACTC
AGCTCCAGAATGAGAAGCTCTACCTCTACTACCTCCAGAACGGAAGGGATATGTATGTGGATCAAGAGTT
GGATATCAACAGGCTCTCTGATTACGATGTTGATCATATCGTGCCACAGTCATTCTTGAAGGATGATTCT
ATCGATAACAAGGTGCTCACCAGGTCTGATAAGAACAGGGGTAAGAGTGATAACGTGCCAAGTGAAGAGG
TTGTGAAGAAAATGAAGAACTATTGGAGGCAGCTCCTCAACGCTAAGCTCATCACTCAGAGAAAGTTCGA
TAACTTGACTAAGGCTGAGAGGGGAGGACTCTCTGAATTGGATAAGGCAGGATTCATCAAGAGGCAGCTT
GTGGAAACCAGGCAGATCACTAAGCACGTTGCACAGATCCTCGATTCTAGGATGAACACCAAGTACGATG
AGAACGATAAGTTGATCAGGGAAGTGAAGGTTATCACCCTCAAGTCAAAGCTCGTGTCTGATTTCAGAAA
GGATTTCCAATTCTACAAGGTGAGGGAAATCAACAACTACCACCACGCTCACGATGCTTACCTTAACGCT
GTTGTTGGAACCGCTCTCATCAAGAAGTATCCTAAGCTCGAGTCAGAGTTCGTGTACGGTGATTACAAGG
TGTACGATGTGAGGAAGATGATCGCTAAGTCTGAGCAAGAGATCGGAAAGGCTACCGCTAAGTATTTCTT
CTACTCTAACATCATGAATTTCTTCAAGACCGAGATTACCCTCGCTAACGGTGAGATCAGAAAGAGGCCA
CTCATCGAGACAAACGGTGAAACAGGTGAGATCGTGTGGGATAAGGGAAGGGATTTCGCTACCGTTAGAA
AGGTGCTCTCTATGCCACAGGTGAACATCGTTAAGAAAACCGAGGTGCAGACCGGTGGATTCTCTAAAGA
GTCTATCCTCCCTAAGAGGAACTCTGATAAGCTCATTGCTAGGAAGAAGGATTGGGACCCTAAGAAATAC
GGTGGTTTCGATTCTCCTACCGTGGCTTACTCTGTTCTCGTTGTGGCTAAGGTTGAGAAGGGAAAGAGTA
AGAAGCTCAAGTCTGTTAAGGAACTTCTCGGAATCACTATCATGGAAAGGTCATCTTTCGAGAAGAACCC
AATCGATTTCCTCGAGGCTAAGGGATACAAAGAGGTTAAGAAGGATCTCATCATCAAGCTCCCAAAGTAC
TCACTCTTCGAACTCGAGAACGGTAGAAAGAGGATGCTCGCTTCTGCTGGTGAGCTTCAAAAGGGAAACG
AGCTTGCTCTCCCATCTAAGTACGTTAACTTTCTTTACCTCGCTTCTCACTACGAGAAGTTGAAGGGATC
TCCAGAAGATAACGAGCAGAAGCAACTTTTCGTTGAGCAGCACAAGCACTACTTGGATGAGATCATCGAG
CAGATCTCTGAGTTCTCTAAAAGGGTGATCCTCGCTGATGCAAACCTCGATAAGGTGTTGTCTGCTTACA
ACAAGCACAGAGATAAGCCTATCAGGGAACAGGCAGAGAACATCATCCATCTCTTCACCCTTACCAACCT
CGGTGCTCCTGCTGCTTTCAAGTACTTCGATACAACCATCGATAGGAAGAGATACACCTCTACCAAAGAA
GTGCTCGATGCTACCCTCATCCATCAGTCTATCACTGGACTCTACGAGACTAGGATCGATCTCTCACAGC
TCGGTGGTGATTCAAGGGCTGATCCTAAGAAGAAGAGGAAGGTTTGACTCGAGATATGAAGATGAAGATG
AAATATTTGGTGTGTCAAATAAAAAGCTTGTGTGCTTAAGTTTGTGTTTTTTTCTTGGCTTGTTGTGTTA
TGAATTTGTGGCTTTTTCTAATATTAAATGAATGTAAGATCACATTATAATGAATAAACAAATGTTTCTA
TAATCCATTGTGAATGTTTTGTTGGATCTCTTCTGCAGCATATAACTACTGTATGTGCTATGGTATGGAC
TATGGAATATGATTAAAGATAAGGAGCTCAAACTATCAGTGTTTGACAGGATATATTGGCGGGTAAACCT
AAGAGAAAAGAGCGTTTATTAGAATAACGGATATTTAAAAGGGCGTGAAAAGGTTTATCCGTTCGTCCAT
TTGTATGTGCATGCCAACCACAGGGTTCCCCTCGGGATCAAAGTACTTTGATCCAACCCCTCCGCTGCTA
TAGTGCAGTCGGCTTCTGACGTTCAGTGCAGCCGTCTTCTGAAAACGACATGTCGCACAAGTCCTAAGTT
ACGCGACAGGCTGCCGCCCTGCCCTTTTCCTGGCGTTTTCTTGTCGCGTGTTTTAGTCGCATAAAGTAGA
ATACTTGCGACTAGAACCGGAGACATTACGCCATGAACAAGAGCGCCGCCGCTGGCCTGCTGGGCTATGC
CCGCGTCAGCACCGACGACCAGGACTTGACCAACCAACGGGCCGAACTGCACGCGGCCGGCTGCACCAAG
CTGTTTTCCGAGAAGATCACCGGCACCAGGCGCGACCGCCCGGAGCTGGCCAGGATGCTTGACCACCTAC
GCCCTGGCGACGTTGTGACAGTGACCAGGCTAGACCGCCTGGCCCGCAGCACCCGCGACCTACTGGACAT
TGCCGAGCGCATCCAGGAGGCCGGCGCGGGCCTGCGTAGCCTGGCAGAGCCGTGGGCCGACACCACCACG
CCGGCCGGCCGCATGGTGTTGACCGTGTTCGCCGGCATTGCCGAGTTCGAGCGTTCCCTAATCATCGACC
GCACCCGGAGCGGGCGCGAGGCCGCCAAGGCCCGAGGCGTGAAGTTTGGCCCCCGCCCTACCCTCACCCC
GGCACAGATCGCGCACGCCCGCGAGCTGATCGACCAGGAAGGCCGCACCGTGAAAGAGGCGGCTGCACTG
CTTGGCGTGCATCGCTCGACCCTGTACCGCGCACTTGAGCGCAGCGAGGAAGTGACGCCCACCGAGGCCA
GGCGGCGCGGTGCCTTCCGTGAGGACGCATTGACCGAGGCCGACGCCCTGGCGGCCGCCGAGAATGAACG
CCAAGAGGAACAAGCATGAAACCGCACCAGGACGGCCAGGACGAACCGTTTTTCATTACCGAAGAGATCG
AGGCGGAGATGATCGCGGCCGGGTACGTGTTCGAGCCGCCCGCGCACGGCTCAACCGTGCGGCTGCATGA
AATCCTGGCCGGTTTGTCTGATGCCAAGCTGGCGGCCTGGCCGGCCAGCTTGGCCGCTGAAGAAACCGAG
CGCCGCCGTCTAAAAAGGTGATGTGTATTTGAGTAAAACAGCTTGCGTCATGCGGTCGCTGCGTATATGA
TGCGATGAGTAAATAAACAAATACGCAAGGGGAACGCATGAAGGTTATCGCTGTACTTAACCAGAAAGGC
GGGTCAGGCAAGACGACCATCGCAACCCATCTAGCCCGCGCCCTGCAACTCGCCGGGGCCGATGTTCTGT
TAGTCGATTCCGATCCCCAGGGCAGTGCCCGCGATTGGGCGGCCGTGCGGGAAGATCAACCGCTAACCGT
TGTCGGCATCGACCGCCCGACGATTGACCGCGACGTGAAGGCCATCGGCCGGCGCGACTTCGTAGTGATC
GACGGAGCGCCCCAGGCGGCGGACTTGGCTGTGTCCGCGATCAAGGCAGCCGACTTCGTGCTGATTCCGG
TGCAGCCAAGCCCTTACGACATATGGGCCACCGCCGACCTGGTGGAGCTGGTTAAGCAGCGCATTGAGGT
CACGGATGGAAGGCTACAAGCGGCCTTTGTCGTGTCGCGGGCGATCAAAGGCACGCGCATCGGCGGTGAG
GTTGCCGAGGCGCTGGCCGGGTACGAGCTGCCCATTCTTGAGTCCCGTATCACGCAGCGCGTGAGCTACC
CAGGCACTGCCGCCGCCGGCACAACCGTTCTTGAATCAGAACCCGAGGGCGACGCTGCCCGCGAGGTCCA
GGCGCTGGCCGCTGAAATTAAATCAAAACTCATTTGAGTTAATGAGGTAAAGAGAAAATGAGCAAAAGCA
CAAACACGCTAAGTGCCGGCCGTCCGAGCGCACGCAGCAGCAAGGCTGCAACGTTGGCCAGCCTGGCAGA
CACGCCAGCCATGAAGCGGGTCAACTTTCAGTTGCCGGCGGAGGATCACACCAAGCTGAAGATGTACGCG
GTACGCCAAGGCAAGACCATTACCGAGCTGCTATCTGAATACATCGCGCAGCTACCAGAGTAAATGAGCA
AATGAATAAATGAGTAGATGAATTTTAGCGGCTAAAGGAGGCGGCATGGAAAATCAAGAACAACCAGGCA
CCGACGCCGTGGAATGCCCCATGTGTGGAGGAACGGGCGGTTGGCCAGGCGTAAGCGGCTGGGTTGTCTG
CCGGCCCTGCAATGGCACTGGAACCCCCAAGCCCGAGGAATCGGCGTGACGGTCGCAAACCATCCGGCCC
GGTACAAATCGGCGCGGCGCTGGGTGATGACCTGGTGGAGAAGTTGAAGGCCGCGCAGGCCGCCCAGCGG
CAACGCATCGAGGCAGAAGCACGCCCCGGTGAATCGTGGCAAGCGGCCGCTGATCGAATCCGCAAAGAAT
CCCGGCAACCGCCGGCAGCCGGTGCGCCGTCGATTAGGAAGCCGCCCAAGGGCGACGAGCAACCAGATTT
TTTCGTTCCGATGCTCTATGACGTGGGCACCCGCGATAGTCGCAGCATCATGGACGTGGCCGTTTTCCGT
CTGTCGAAGCGTGACCGACGAGCTGGCGAGGTGATCCGCTACGAGCTTCCAGACGGGCACGTAGAGGTTT
CCGCAGGGCCGGCCGGCATGGCCAGTGTGTGGGATTACGACCTGGTACTGATGGCGGTTTCCCATCTAAC
CGAATCCATGAACCGATACCGGGAAGGGAAGGGAGACAAGCCCGGCCGCGTGTTCCGTCCACACGTTGCG
GACGTACTCAAGTTCTGCCGGCGAGCCGATGGCGGAAAGCAGAAAGACGACCTGGTAGAAACCTGCATTC
GGTTAAACACCACGCACGTTGCCATGCAGCGTACGAAGAAGGCCAAGAACGGCCGCCTGGTGACGGTATC
CGAGGGTGAAGCCTTGATTAGCCGCTACAAGATCGTAAAGAGCGAAACCGGGCGGCCGGAGTACATCGAG
ATCGAGCTAGCTGATTGGATGTACCGCGAGATCACAGAAGGCAAGAACCCGGACGTGCTGACGGTTCACC
CCGATTACTTTTTGATCGATCCCGGCATCGGCCGTTTTCTCTACCGCCTGGCACGCCGCGCCGCAGGCAA
GGCAGAAGCCAGATGGTTGTTCAAGACGATCTACGAACGCAGTGGCAGCGCCGGAGAGTTCAAGAAGTTC
TGTTTCACCGTGCGCAAGCTGATCGGGTCAAATGACCTGCCGGAGTACGATTTGAAGGAGGAGGCGGGGC
AGGCTGGCCCGATCCTAGTCATGCGCTACCGCAACCTGATCGAGGGCGAAGCATCCGCCGGTTCCTAATG
TACGGAGCAGATGCTAGGGCAAATTGCCCTAGCAGGGGAAAAAGGTCGAAAAGGCCTCTTTCCTGTGGAT
AGCACGTACATTGGGAACCCAAAGCCGTACATTGGGAACCGGAACCCGTACATTGGGAACCCAAAGCCGT
ACATTGGGAACCGGTCACACATGTAAGTGACTGATATAAAAGAGAAAAAAGGCGATTTTTCCGCCTAAAA
CTCTTTAAAACTTATTAAAACTCTTAAAACCCGCCTGGCCTGTGCATAACTGTCTGGCCAGCGCACAGCC
GAAGAGCTGCAAAAAGCGCCTACCCTTCGGTCGCTGCGCTCCCTACGCCCCGCCGCTTCGCGTCGGCCTA
TCGCGGCCGCTGGCCGCTCAAAAATGGCTGGCCTACGGCCAGGCAATCTACCAGGGCGCGGACAAGCCGC
GCCGTCGCCACTCGACCGCCGGCGCCCACATCAAGGCACCCTGCCTCGCGCGTTTCGGTGATGACGGTGA
AAACCTCTGACACATGCAGCTCCCGGAAACGGTCACAGCTTGTCTGTAAGCGGATGCCGGGAGCAGACAA
GCCCGTCAGGGCGCGTCAGCGGGTGTTGGCGGGTGTCGGGGCGCAGCCATGACCCAGTCACGTAGCGATA
GCGGAGTGTATACTGGCTTAACTATGCGGCATCAGAGCAGATTGTACTGAGAGTGCACCATATGCGGTGT
GAAATACCGCACAGATGCGTAAGGAGAAAATACCGCATCAGGCGCTCTTCCGCTTCCTCGCTCACTGACT
CGCTGCGCTCGGTCGTTCGGCTGCGGCGAGCGGTATCAGCTCACTCAAAGGCGGTAATACGGTTATCCAC
AGAATCAGGGGATAACGCAGGAAAGAACATGTGAGCAAAAGGCCAGCAAAAGGCCAGGAACCGTAAAAAG
GCCGCGTTGCTGGCGTTTTTCCATAGGCTCCGCCCCCCTGACGAGCATCACAAAAATCGACGCTCAAGTC
AGAGGTGGCGAAACCCGACAGGACTATAAAGATACCAGGCGTTTCCCCCTGGAAGCTCCCTCGTGCGCTC
TCCTGTTCCGACCCTGCCGCTTACCGGATACCTGTCCGCCTTTCTCCCTTCGGGAAGCGTGGCGCTTTCT
CATAGCTCACGCTGTAGGTATCTCAGTTCGGTGTAGGTCGTTCGCTCCAAGCTGGGCTGTGTGCACGAAC
CCCCCGTTCAGCCCGACCGCTGCGCCTTATCCGGTAACTATCGTCTTGAGTCCAACCCGGTAAGACACGA
CTTATCGCCACTGGCAGCAGCCACTGGTAACAGGATTAGCAGAGCGAGGTATGTAGGCGGTGCTACAGAG
TTCTTGAAGTGGTGGCCTAACTACGGCTACACTAGAAGGACAGTATTTGGTATCTGCGCTCTGCTGAAGC
CAGTTACCTTCGGAAAAAGAGTTGGTAGCTCTTGATCCGGCAAACAAACCACCGCTGGTAGCGGTGGTTT
TTTTGTTTGCAAGCAGCAGATTACGCGCAGAAAAAAAGGATCTCAAGAAGATCCTTTGATCTTTTCTACG
GGGTCTGACGCTCAGTGGAACGAAAACTCACGTTAAGGGATTTTGGTCATGCATTCTAGGTACTAAAACA
ATTCATCCAGTAAAATATAATATTTTATTTTCTCCCAATCAGGCTTGATCCCCAGTAAGTCAAAAAATAG
CTCGACATACTGTTCTTCCCCGATATCCTCCCTGATCGACCGGACGCAGAAGGCAATGTCATACCACTTG
TCCGCCCTGCCGCTTCTCCCAAGATCAATAAAGCCACTTACTTTGCCATCTTTCACAAAGATGTTGCTGT
CTCCCAGGTCGCCGTGGGAAAAGACAAGTTCCTCTTCGGGCTTTTCCGTCTTTAAAAAATCATACAGCTC
GCGCGGATCTTTAAATGGAGTGTCTTCTTCCCAGTTTTCGCAATCCACATCGGCCAGATCGTTATTCAGT
AAGTAATCCAATTCGGCTAAGCGGCTGTCTAAGCTATTCGTATAGGGACAATCCGATATGTCGATGGAGT
GAAAGAGCCTGATGCACTCCGCATACAGCTCGATAATCTTTTCAGGGCTTTGTTCATCTTCATACTCTTC
CGAGCAAAGGACGCCATCGGCCTCACTCATGAGCAGATTGCTCCAGCCATCATGCCGTTCAAAGTGCAGG
ACCTTTGGAACAGGCAGCTTTCCTTCCAGCCATAGCATCATGTCCTTTTCCCGTTCCACATCATAGGTGG
TCCCTTTATACCGGCTGTCCGTCATTTTTAAATATAGGTTTTCATTTTCTCCCACCAGCTTATATACCTT
AGCAGGAGACATTCCTTCCGTATCTTTTACGCAGCGGTATTTTTCGATCAGTTTTTTCAATTCCGGTGAT
ATTCTCATTTTAGCCATTTATTATTTCCTTCCTCTTTTCTACAGTATTTAAAGATACCCCAAGAAGCTAA
TTATAACAAGACGAACTCCAATTCACTGTTCCTTGCATTCTAAAACCTTAAATACCAGAAAACAGCTTTT
TCAAAGTTGTTTTCAAAGTTGGCGTATAACATAGTATCGACGGAGCCGATTTTGAAACCGCGGTGATCAC
AGGCAGCAACGCTCTGTCATCGTTACAATCAACATGCTACCCTCCGCGAGATCATCCGTGTTTCAAACCC
GGCAGCTTAGTTGCCGTTCTTCCGAATAGCATCGGTAACATGAGCAAAGTCTGCCGCCTTACAACGGCTC
TCCCGCTGACGCCGTCCCGGACTGATGGGCTGCCTGTATCGAGTGGTGATTTTGTGCCGAGCTGCCGGTC
GGGGAGCTGTTGGCTGGCTGGTGGCAGGATATATTGTGGTGTAAACAAATTGACGCTTAGACAACTTAAT
AACACATTGCGGACGTTTTTAATGTACTGAATTAACGCCGAATTAATTCGGGGGATCTGGATTTTAGTAC
TGGATTTTGGTTTTAGGAATTAGAAATTTTATTGATAGAAGTATTTTACAAATACAAATACATACTAAGG
GTTTCTTATATGCTCAACACATGAGCGAAACCCTATAGGAACCCTAATTCCCTTATCTGGGAACTACTCA
CACATTATTATGGAGAAAATAGAGCTTGTCGATCGTTAATTAATCACCTCCAAGATCCCGGACGAGTGCT
GGGGCGTCGGTTTCCACTATCGGCGAGTACTTCTACACAGCCATCGGTCCAGACGGCCGCGCTTCTGCGG
GCGATTTGTGTACGCCCGACAGTCCCGGCTCCGGATCGGACGATTGCGTCGCATCGACCCTGCGCCCAAG
CTGCATCATCGAAATTGCCGTCAACCAAGCTCTGATAGAGTTGGTCAAGACCAATGCGGAGCATATACGC
CCGGAGCCGCGGCGATCCTGCAAGCTCCGGATGCCTCCGCTCGAAGTAGCGCGTCTGCTGCTCCATACAA
GCCAACCACGGCCTCCAGAAGAAGATGTTGGCGACCTCGTATTGGGAATCCCCGAACATCGCCTCGCTCC
AGTCAATGACCGCTGTTATGCGGCCATTGTCCGTCAGGACATTGTTGGAGCCGAAATCCGCGTGCACGAG
GTGCCGGACTTCGGGGCAGTCCTCGGCCCAAAGCATCAGCTCATCGAGAGCCTGCGCGACGGACGCACTG
ACGGTGTCGTCCATCACAGTTTGCCAGTGATACACATGGGGATCAGCAATCGCGCATATGAAATCACGCC
ATGTAGTGTATTGACCGATTCCTTGCGGTCCGAATGGGCCGAACCCGCTCGTCTGGCTAAGATCGGCCGC
AGCGATCGCATCCATGGCCTCCGCGACCGGCTGCAGAACAGCGGGCAGTTCGGTTTCAGGCAGGTCTTGC
AACGTGACACCCTGTGCACGGCGGGAGATGCAATAGGTCAGGCTCTCGCTGAATTCCCCAATGTCAAGCA
CTTCCGGAATCGGGAGCGCGGCCGATGCAAAGTGCCGATAAACATAACGATCTTTGTAGAAACCATCGGC
GCAGCTATTTACCCGCAGGACATATCCACGCCCTCCTACATCGAAGCTGAAAGCACGAGATTCTTCGCCC
TCCGAGAGCTGCATCAGGTCGGACACGCTGTCGAACTTTTCGATCAGAAACTTCTCGACAGACGTCGCGG
TGAGTTCAGGCTTTTTCATCCTAGGAGAGATAGATTTGTAGAGAGAGACTGGTGATTTCAGCGTGTCCTC
TCCAAATGAAATGAACTTCCTTATATAGAGGAAGGTCTTGCGAAGGATAGTGGGATTGTGCGTCATCCCT
TACGTCAGTGGAGATATCACATCAATCCACTTGCTTTGAAGACGTGGTTGGAACGTCTTCTTTTTCCACG
ATGCTCCTCGTGGGTGGGGGTCCATCTTTGGGACCACTGTCGGCAGAGGCATCTTGAACGATAGCCTTTC
CTTTATCGCAATGATGGCATTTGTAGGTGCCACCTTCCTTTTCTACTGTCCTTTTGATGAAGTGACAGAT
AGCTGGGCAATGGAATCCGAGGAGGTTTCCCGATATTACCCTTTGTTGAAAAGTCTCAATAGCCCTTTGG
TCTTCTGAGACTGTATCTTTGATATTCTTGGAGTAGACGAGAGTGTCGTGCTCCACCATGTTATCACATC
AATCCACTTGCTTTGAAGACGTGGTTGGAACGTCTTCTTTTTCCACGATGCTCCTCGTGGGTGGGGGTCC
ATCTTTGGGACCACTGTCGGCAGAGGCATCTTGAACGATAGCCTTTCCTTTATCGCAATGATGGCATTTG
TAGGTGCCACCTTCCTTTTCTACTGTCCTTTTGATGAAGTGACAGATAGCTGGGCAATGGAATCCGAGGA
GGTTTCCCGATATTACCCTTTGTTGAAAAGTCTCAATAGCCCTTTGGTCTTCTGAGACTGTATCTTTGAT
ATTCTTGGAGTAGACGAGAGTGTCGTGCTCCACCATG
Features (pLannotate 1.2.2; 23 found; start..end, strand, type, name):
      8..2004    +  promoter       Ubi promoter: maize polyubiquitin gene promoter
   2029..3471    +  CDS            cas9 (fragment): CAS9_STRP1 - Also known as csn1 From Streptococcus pyogenes serotype M1.
   3495..3565    +  ncRNA          tRNA: Accession: RF00005 - tRNA
   3577..3879    -  CDS            ccdB: CCDB_ECOLI - Also known as G, letB, letD. Experimental evidence at protein level: Swiss-Prot protein existence level 1. Toxic component of a type II toxin-antitoxin (TA) system, functioning in plasmid maintainence. Responsible for the post- segregational killing (PSK) of plasmid-free cells, also referred to as a plasmid addiction system. Half-life of over 2 hours. Cell killing by CcdB is accompanied by filamentation, defects in chromosome and plasmid segregation, defects in cell division, formation of anucleate cells, decreased DNA synthesis and plasmid loss. Interferes with the activity of DN
   3884..4042    -  CDS            ccdA (fragment): CCDA_ECO57 - Also known as H, letA. Experimental evidence at protein level: Swiss-Prot protein existence level 1. Antitoxin component of a type II toxin-antitoxin (TA) system which inhibits the post-segregational killing (PSK) of plasmid-free cells, also referred to as a plasmid addiction system. Binds to and blocks the activity of CcdB; will also remove bound CcdB protein from the CcdB-GyrA complex by forming a CcdA-CcdB complex, a process termed rejuvenation. Functions as a transcriptional corepressor for the ccdAB operon, repression also requires CcdB (By similarity). From Escherichia coli
   4133..4198    -  intron         PDK intron (fragment): pdk; modified pyruvate orthophosphate dikinase intron from Flaveria trinervia 3.0
   4206..4281    +  misc_RNA       gRNA scaffold: guide RNA scaffold for the Streptococcus pyogenes CRISPR/Cas9 system
   4287..4357    +  ncRNA          tRNA: Accession: RF00005 - tRNA
   4625..7291    +  CDS            cas9 (fragment): CAS9_STRP1 - Also known as csn1 From Streptococcus pyogenes serotype M1.
   7335..7583    +  terminator     HSP terminator: efficient transcription terminator from the Arabidopsis thaliana heat shock protein 18.2 gene (Nagaya et al., 2010)
   7604..7628    +  misc_feature   RB T-DNA repeat: right border repeat from nopaline C58 T-DNA
   7967..8368    +  CDS            Y4CG_SINFN (fragment): Protein inferred from homology: Swiss-Prot protein existence level 3. From Sinorhizobium fredii (strain NBRC 101917 / NGR234).
   8928..9557    +  CDS            pVS1 StaA: stability protein from the Pseudomonas plasmid pVS1 (Heeb et al., 2000)
   9990..11058   +  CDS            pVS1 RepA (fragment): replication protein from the Pseudomonas plasmid pVS1 (Heeb et al., 2000)
  11124..11318   +  rep_origin     pVS1 oriV: origin of replication for the Pseudomonas plasmid pVS1 (Heeb et al., 2000)
  11521..11560   +  CDS            rop (fragment): Rop protein, which maintains plasmids at low copy number; rop
  11662..11802   +  misc_feature   bom: basis of mobility region from pBR322
  11988..12576   -  rep_origin     ori: high-copy-number ColE1/pMB1/pBR322/pUC origin of replication
  12663..13457   -  CDS            KanR: aminoglycoside phosphotransferase; aphA-3; confers resistance to kanamycin
  13882..13906   +  misc_feature   LB T-DNA repeat: left border repeat from nopaline C58 T-DNA
  13984..14158   -  polyA_signal   CaMV poly(A) signal: cauliflower mosaic virus polyadenylation signal
  14199..15209   -  CDS            HygR: aminoglycoside phosphotransferase from E. coli; aph(4)-Ia; confers resistance to hygromycin
  15248..15925   -  promoter       CaMV 35S promoter (enhanced): cauliflower mosaic virus 35S promoter with a duplicated enhancer region
