>Addgene plasmid #137890 | pGEL081 | addgene full sequence | sequence record 272835 | Addgene NGS Result
GGCGCGCCTGCAGTGCAGCGTGACCCGGTCGTGCCCCTCTCTTGAGATAAGGTGAGCATTGCATGTCTAA
GTTATAAAAAATTACCACATATTTTTTTTGTCACACTTGTTTGAAGTGCAGTTTATCTATCTTTATACAT
ATATTTAAACTTTACTCTACGAATAATATAATCTATAGTACTACAATAATATCAGTGTTTTAGAGAATCA
TATAAATGAACAGTTAGACATGGTCTAAAGGACAATTGAGTATTTTGACAACAGGACTCTACAGTTTTAT
CTTTTTAGTGTGCATGTGTTCTCCTTTTTTTTTGCAAATAGCTTCACCTATATAATACTTCATCCATTTT
ATTAGTACATCCATTTAGGGTTTAGGGTTAATGGTTTTTATAGACTAATTTTTTTAGTACATCTATTTTA
TTCTATTTTAGCCTCTAAATTAAGAAAACTAAAACTCTATTTTAGTTTTTTTATTTAATAATTTAGATAT
AAAATAGAATAAAATAAAGTGACTAAAAATTAAACAAATACCCTTTAAGAAATTAAAAAAACTAAGGAAA
CATTTTTCTTGTTTCGAGTAGATAATGCCAGCCTGTTAAACGCCGTCGACGAGTCTAACGGACACCAACC
AGCGAACCAGCAGCGTCGCGTCGGGCCAAGCGAAGCAGACGGCACGGCATCTCTGTCGCTGCCTCTGGAC
CCCTCTCGAGAGTTCCGCTCCACCGTTGGACTTGCTCCGCTGTCGGCATCCAGAAATTGCGTGGCGGAGC
GGCAGACGTGAGCCGGCACGGCAGGCGGCCTCCTCCTCCTCTCACGGCACCGGCAGCTACGGGGGATTCC
TTTCCCACCGCTCCTTCGCTTTCCCTTCCTCGCCCGCCGTAATAAATAGACACCCCCTCCACACCCTCTT
TCCCCAACCTCGTGTTGTTCGGAGCGCACACACACACAACCAGAACTCCCCCAAATCCACCCGTCGGCAC
CTCCGCTTCAAGGTACGCCGCTCGTCCTCCCCCCCCCCCCTCTCTACCTTCTCAAGATCGGCGTTCCGGT
CCATGGTTAGGGCCCGGTAGTTCTACTTCTGTTCATGTTTGTGTTAGATCCGTGTTTGTGTTAGATCCGT
GCTACTAGCGTTCGTACACGGATGCGACCTGTACGTCAGACACGTTCTGATTGCTAACTTGCCAGTGTTT
CTCTTTGGGGAATCCTGGGATGGCTCTAGCCGTTCCGCAGACGGGATCGATTTCATGATTTTTTTTGTTT
CGTTGCATAGGGTTTGGTTTGCCCTTTTCCTTTATTTCAATATATGCCGTGCACTTGTTTGTCGGGTCAT
CTTTTCATGCTTTTTTTTGTCTTGGTTGTGATGATGTGGTCTGGTTGGGCGGTCGTTCAAGATCGGAGTA
GAATTAATTCTGTTTCAAACTACCTGGTGGATTTATTAATTTTGGATCTGTATGTGTGTGCCATACATAT
TCATAGTTACGAATTGAAGATGATGGATGGAAATATCGATCTAGGATAGGTATACATGTTGATGCGGGTT
TTACTGATGCATATACAGAGATGCTTTTTGTTCGCTTGGTTGTGATGATGTGGTGTGGTTGGGCGGTCGT
TCATTCGTTCAAGATCGGAGTAGAATACTGTTTCAAACTACCTGGTGTATTTATTAATTTTGGAACTGTA
TGTGTGTGTCATACATCTTCATAGTTACGAGTTTAAGATGGATGGAAATATCGATCTAGGATAGGTATAC
ATGTTGATGTGGGTTTTACTGATGCATATACATGATGGCATATGCAGCATCTATTCATATGCTCTAACCT
TGAGTACCTATCTATTATAATAAACAAGTATGTTTTATAATTATTTTGATCTTGATATACTTGGATGATG
GCATATGCAGCAGCTATATGTGGATTTTTTTAGCCCTGCCTTCATACGCTATTTATTTGCTTGGTACTGT
TTCTTTTGTCGATGCTCACCCTGTTGTTTGGTGTTACTTCTGCAGCCTGCAGGTAGATCGCTCGTCGACA
TGGATAAGAAGTACTCTATCGGACTCGATATCGGAACTAACTCTGTGGGATGGGCTGTGATCACCGATGA
GTACAAGGTGCCATCTAAGAAGTTCAAGGTTCTCGGAAACACCGATAGGCACTCTATCAAGAAAAACCTT
ATCGGTGCTCTCCTCTTCGATTCTGGTGAAACTGCTGAGGCTACCAGACTCAAGAGAACCGCTAGAAGAA
GGTACACCAGAAGAAAGAACAGGATCTGCTACCTCCAAGAGATCTTCTCTAACGAGATGGCTAAAGTGGA
TGATTCATTCTTCCACAGGCTCGAAGAGTCATTCCTCGTGGAAGAAGATAAGAAGCACGAGAGGCACCCT
ATCTTCGGAAACATCGTTGATGAGGTGGCATACCACGAGAAGTACCCTACTATCTACCACCTCAGAAAGA
AGCTCGTTGATTCTACTGATAAGGCTGATCTCAGGCTCATCTACCTCGCTCTCGCTCACATGATCAAGTT
CAGAGGACACTTCCTCATCGAGGGTGATCTCAACCCTGATAACTCTGATGTGGATAAGTTGTTCATCCAG
CTCGTGCAGACCTACAACCAGCTTTTCGAAGAGAACCCTATCAACGCTTCAGGTGTGGATGCTAAGGCTA
TCCTCTCTGCTAGGCTCTCTAAGTCAAGAAGGCTTGAGAACCTCATTGCTCAGCTCCCTGGTGAGAAGAA
GAACGGACTTTTCGGAAACTTGATCGCTCTCTCTCTCGGACTCACCCCTAACTTCAAGTCTAACTTCGAT
CTCGCTGAGGATGCAAAGCTCCAGCTCTCAAAGGATACCTACGATGATGATCTCGATAACCTCCTCGCTC
AGATCGGAGATCAGTACGCTGATTTGTTCCTCGCTGCTAAGAACCTCTCTGATGCTATCCTCCTCAGTGA
TATCCTCAGAGTGAACACCGAGATCACCAAGGCTCCACTCTCAGCTTCTATGATCAAGAGATACGATGAG
CACCACCAGGATCTCACACTTCTCAAGGCTCTTGTTAGACAGCAGCTCCCAGAGAAGTACAAAGAGATTT
TCTTCGATCAGTCTAAGAACGGATACGCTGGTTACATCGATGGTGGTGCATCTCAAGAAGAGTTCTACAA
GTTCATCAAGCCTATCCTCGAGAAGATGGATGGAACCGAGGAACTCCTCGTGAAGCTCAATAGAGAGGAT
CTTCTCAGAAAGCAGAGGACCTTCGATAACGGATCTATCCCTCATCAGATCCACCTCGGAGAGTTGCACG
CTATCCTTAGAAGGCAAGAGGATTTCTACCCATTCCTCAAGGATAACAGGGAAAAGATTGAGAAGATTCT
CACCTTCAGAATCCCTTACTACGTGGGACCTCTCGCTAGAGGAAACTCAAGATTCGCTTGGATGACCAGA
AAGTCTGAGGAAACCATCACCCCTTGGAACTTCGAAGAGGTCAATATGCTGTCAAAGGCAAACAAAGCAC
CAGTGGTCTAGTGGTAGAATAGTACCCTGCCACGGTACAGACCCGGGTTCGATTCCCGGCTGGTGCAGGA
GACCTTATATTCCCCAGAACATCAGGTTAATGGCGTTTTTGATGTCATTTTCGCGGTGGCTGAGATCAGC
CACTTCTTCCCCGATAACGGAAACCGGCACACTGGCCATATCGGTGGTCATCATGCGCCAGCTTTCATCC
CCGATATGCACCACCTGGTAAAGTTCACGGGAGACTTTATCTGACAGCAGACGTGCACTGGCCAGGGGGA
TCACCATCCGTCGCCCGGGCGTGTCAATAATATCACTCTGTACATCCACAAACAGACGATAACGGCTCTC
TCTTTTATAGGTGTAAACCTTAAACTGCATTTCACCAGCCCCTGTTCTCGTCAGCAAAAGAGCCGTTCAT
TTCAATAAACCGGGCGACCTCAGCCATCCCTTCCTGATTTTCCGCTTTCCAGCGTTCGGCACGCAGACGA
CGGGCTTCATTCTGCATGGTTGTGCTTACCAGACCGGAGATATTGACATCATATATGCCTTGAGCAACTG
ATAGCTGTCGCTGTCAACTGTCACTGTAATACGCTGCTTCATAGCATACCTCTTTTTGACATACTTCGGG
TATACATATCAGTATATATTCTTATACCGCAAAAATCAGCGCGCAAATACGCATACTGTTATCTGGCTTG
GTCTCAGTTTTAGAGCTAGAAATAGCAAGTTAAAATAAGGCTAGTCCGTTATCAACTTGAAAAAGTGGCA
CCGAGTCGGTGCAACAAAGCACCAGTGGTCTAGTGGTAGAATAGTACCCTGCCACGGTACAGACCCGGGT
TCGATTCCCGGCTGGTGCATTTCTTTTCTTTTCCTTTTCGTTGCTTGTTTTCCCCTTCTGATGTTGTGTG
TTGAGTTTATTGTTTGGTTTGCTGGTAGATCCAGTATTTGGATCATTTTTCCTTTTTTTTTTCTTTCATT
GCTTCTGCGGAGGGATGAGTTTGTGCATGAATCTTTTGTTGGTTGGATTCGCTTAGTTTTCACACTAGTC
CTTTGATTCAGCGCAAATCTTTGTTAATTGGCTCGCTTAATTCTGACATAAAGTGTTCCTTCTTGGTTCT
GCTTGCAGGTGGTGGATAAGGGTGCTAGTGCTCAGTCTTTCATCGAGAGGATGACCAACTTCGATAAGAA
CCTTCCAAACGAGAAGGTGCTCCCTAAGCACTCTTTGCTCTACGAGTACTTCACCGTGTACAACGAGTTG
ACCAAGGTTAAGTACGTGACCGAGGGAATGAGGAAGCCTGCTTTTTTGTCAGGTGAGCAAAAGAAGGCTA
TCGTTGATCTCTTGTTCAAGACCAACAGAAAGGTGACCGTGAAGCAGCTCAAAGAGGATTACTTCAAGAA
AATCGAGTGCTTCGATTCAGTTGAGATTTCTGGTGTTGAGGATAGGTTCAACGCATCTCTCGGAACCTAC
CACGATCTCCTCAAGATCATTAAGGATAAGGATTTCTTGGATAACGAGGAAAACGAGGATATCTTGGAGG
ATATCGTTCTTACCCTCACCCTCTTTGAAGATAGAGAGATGATTGAAGAAAGGCTCAAGACCTACGCTCA
TCTCTTCGATGATAAGGTGATGAAGCAGTTGAAGAGAAGAAGATACACTGGTTGGGGAAGGCTCTCAAGA
AAGCTCATTAACGGAATCAGGGATAAGCAGTCTGGAAAGACAATCCTTGATTTCCTCAAGTCTGATGGAT
TCGCTAACAGAAACTTCATGCAGCTCATCCACGATGATTCTCTCACCTTTAAAGAGGATATCCAGAAGGC
TCAGGTTTCAGGACAGGGTGATAGTCTCCATGAGCATATCGCTAACCTCGCTGGATCTCCTGCAATCAAG
AAGGGAATCCTCCAGACTGTGAAGGTTGTGGATGAGTTGGTGAAGGTGATGGGAAGGCATAAGCCTGAGA
ACATCGTGATCGAAATGGCTAGAGAGAACCAGACCACTCAGAAGGGACAGAAGAACTCTAGGGAAAGGAT
GAAGAGGATCGAGGAAGGTATCAAAGAGCTTGGATCTCAGATCCTCAAAGAGCACCCTGTTGAGAACACT
CAGCTCCAGAATGAGAAGCTCTACCTCTACTACCTCCAGAACGGAAGGGATATGTATGTGGATCAAGAGT
TGGATATCAACAGGCTCTCTGATTACGATGTTGATCATATCGTGCCACAGTCATTCTTGAAGGATGATTC
TATCGATAACAAGGTGCTCACCAGGTCTGATAAGAACAGGGGTAAGAGTGATAACGTGCCAAGTGAAGAG
GTTGTGAAGAAAATGAAGAACTATTGGAGGCAGCTCCTCAACGCTAAGCTCATCACTCAGAGAAAGTTCG
ATAACTTGACTAAGGCTGAGAGGGGAGGACTCTCTGAATTGGATAAGGCAGGATTCATCAAGAGGCAGCT
TGTGGAAACCAGGCAGATCACTAAGCACGTTGCACAGATCCTCGATTCTAGGATGAACACCAAGTACGAT
GAGAACGATAAGTTGATCAGGGAAGTGAAGGTTATCACCCTCAAGTCAAAGCTCGTGTCTGATTTCAGAA
AGGATTTCCAATTCTACAAGGTGAGGGAAATCAACAACTACCACCACGCTCACGATGCTTACCTTAACGC
TGTTGTTGGAACCGCTCTCATCAAGAAGTATCCTAAGCTCGAGTCAGAGTTCGTGTACGGTGATTACAAG
GTGTACGATGTGAGGAAGATGATCGCTAAGTCTGAGCAAGAGATCGGAAAGGCTACCGCTAAGTATTTCT
TCTACTCTAACATCATGAATTTCTTCAAGACCGAGATTACCCTCGCTAACGGTGAGATCAGAAAGAGGCC
ACTCATCGAGACAAACGGTGAAACAGGTGAGATCGTGTGGGATAAGGGAAGGGATTTCGCTACCGTTAGA
AAGGTGCTCTCTATGCCACAGGTGAACATCGTTAAGAAAACCGAGGTGCAGACCGGTGGATTCTCTAAAG
AGTCTATCCTCCCTAAGAGGAACTCTGATAAGCTCATTGCTAGGAAGAAGGATTGGGACCCTAAGAAATA
CGGTGGTTTCGATTCTCCTACCGTGGCTTACTCTGTTCTCGTTGTGGCTAAGGTTGAGAAGGGAAAGAGT
AAGAAGCTCAAGTCTGTTAAGGAACTTCTCGGAATCACTATCATGGAAAGGTCATCTTTCGAGAAGAACC
CAATCGATTTCCTCGAGGCTAAGGGATACAAAGAGGTTAAGAAGGATCTCATCATCAAGCTCCCAAAGTA
CTCACTCTTCGAACTCGAGAACGGTAGAAAGAGGATGCTCGCTTCTGCTGGTGAGCTTCAAAAGGGAAAC
GAGCTTGCTCTCCCATCTAAGTACGTTAACTTTCTTTACCTCGCTTCTCACTACGAGAAGTTGAAGGGAT
CTCCAGAAGATAACGAGCAGAAGCAACTTTTCGTTGAGCAGCACAAGCACTACTTGGATGAGATCATCGA
GCAGATCTCTGAGTTCTCTAAAAGGGTGATCCTCGCTGATGCAAACCTCGATAAGGTGTTGTCTGCTTAC
AACAAGCACAGAGATAAGCCTATCAGGGAACAGGCAGAGAACATCATCCATCTCTTCACCCTTACCAACC
TCGGTGCTCCTGCTGCTTTCAAGTACTTCGATACAACCATCGATAGGAAGAGATACACCTCTACCAAAGA
AGTGCTCGATGCTACCCTCATCCATCAGTCTATCACTGGACTCTACGAGACTAGGATCGATCTCTCACAG
CTCGGTGGTGATTCAAGGGCTGATCCTAAGAAGAAGAGGAAGGTTTGACTCGAGATATGAAGATGAAGAT
GAAATATTTGGTGTGTCAAATAAAAAGCTTGTGTGCTTAAGTTTGTGTTTTTTTCTTGGCTTGTTGTGTT
ATGAATTTGTGGCTTTTTCTAATATTAAATGAATGTAAGATCACATTATAATGAATAAACAAATGTTTCT
ATAATCCATTGTGAATGTTTTGTTGGATCTCTTCTGCAGCATATAACTACTGTATGTGCTATGGTATGGA
CTATGGAATATGATTAAAGATAAGGAGCTCAAACTATCAGTGTTTGACAGGATATATTGGCGGGTAAACC
TAAGAGAAAAGAGCGTTTATTAGAATAATCGGATATTTAAAAGGGCGTGAAAAGGTTTATCCGTTCGTCC
ATTTGTATGTGCATGCCAACCACAGGGTTCCCCTCGGGATCAAAGTACTTTGATCCAACCCCTCCGCTGC
TATAGTGCAGTCGGCTTCTGACGTTCAGTGCAGCCGTCTTCTGAAAACGACATGTCGCACAAGTCCTAAG
TTACGCGACAGGCTGCCGCCCTGCCCTTTTCCTGGCGTTTTCTTGTCGCGTGTTTTAGTCGCATAAAGTA
GAATACTTGCGACTAGAACCGGAGACATTACGCCATGAACAAGAGCGCCGCCGCTGGCCTGCTGGGCTAT
GCCCGCGTCAGCACCGACGACCAGGACTTGACCAACCAACGGGCCGAACTGCACGCGGCCGGCTGCACCA
AGCTGTTTTCCGAGAAGATCACCGGCACCAGGCGCGACCGCCCGGAGCTGGCCAGGATGCTTGACCACCT
ACGCCCTGGCGACGTTGTGACAGTGACCAGGCTAGACCGCCTGGCCCGCAGCACCCGCGACCTACTGGAC
ATTGCCGAGCGCATCCAGGAGGCCGGCGCGGGCCTGCGTAGCCTGGCAGAGCCGTGGGCCGACACCACCA
CGCCGGCCGGCCGCATGGTGTTGACCGTGTTCGCCGGCATTGCCGAGTTCGAGCGTTCCCTAATCATCGA
CCGCACCCGGAGCGGGCGCGAGGCCGCCAAGGCCCGAGGCGTGAAGTTTGGCCCCCGCCCTACCCTCACC
CCGGCACAGATCGCGCACGCCCGCGAGCTGATCGACCAGGAAGGCCGCACCGTGAAAGAGGCGGCTGCAC
TGCTTGGCGTGCATCGCTCGACCCTGTACCGCGCACTTGAGCGCAGCGAGGAAGTGACGCCCACCGAGGC
CAGGCGGCGCGGTGCCTTCCGTGAGGACGCATTGACCGAGGCCGACGCCCTGGCGGCCGCCGAGAATGAA
CGCCAAGAGGAACAAGCATGAAACCGCACCAGGACGGCCAGGACGAACCGTTTTTCATTACCGAAGAGAT
CGAGGCGGAGATGATCGCGGCCGGGTACGTGTTCGAGCCGCCCGCGCACGGCTCAACCGTGCGGCTGCAT
GAAATCCTGGCCGGTTTGTCTGATGCCAAGCTGGCGGCCTGGCCGGCCAGCTTGGCCGCTGAAGAAACCG
AGCGCCGCCGTCTAAAAAGGTGATGTGTATTTGAGTAAAACAGCTTGCGTCATGCGGTCGCTGCGTATAT
GATGCGATGAGTAAATAAACAAATACGCAAGGGGAACGCATGAAGGTTATCGCTGTACTTAACCAGAAAG
GCGGGTCAGGCAAGACGACCATCGCAACCCATCTAGCCCGCGCCCTGCAACTCGCCGGGGCCGATGTTCT
GTTAGTCGATTCCGATCCCCAGGGCAGTGCCCGCGATTGGGCGGCCGTGCGGGAAGATCAACCGCTAACC
GTTGTCGGCATCGACCGCCCGACGATTGACCGCGACGTGAAGGCCATCGGCCGGCGCGACTTCGTAGTGA
TCGACGGAGCGCCCCAGGCGGCGGACTTGGCTGTGTCCGCGATCAAGGCAGCCGACTTCGTGCTGATTCC
GGTGCAGCCAAGCCCTTACGACATATGGGCCACCGCCGACCTGGTGGAGCTGGTTAAGCAGCGCATTGAG
GTCACGGATGGAAGGCTACAAGCGGCCTTTGTCGTGTCGCGGGCGATCAAAGGCACGCGCATCGGCGGTG
AGGTTGCCGAGGCGCTGGCCGGGTACGAGCTGCCCATTCTTGAGTCCCGTATCACGCAGCGCGTGAGCTA
CCCAGGCACTGCCGCCGCCGGCACAACCGTTCTTGAATCAGAACCCGAGGGCGACGCTGCCCGCGAGGTC
CAGGCGCTGGCCGCTGAAATTAAATCAAAACTCATTTGAGTTAATGAGGTAAAGAGAAAATGAGCAAAAG
CACAAACACGCTAAGTGCCGGCCGTCCGAGCGCACGCAGCAGCAAGGCTGCAACGTTGGCCAGCCTGGCA
GACACGCCAGCCATGAAGCGGGTCAACTTTCAGTTGCCGGCGGAGGATCACACCAAGCTGAAGATGTACG
CGGTACGCCAAGGCAAGACCATTACCGAGCTGCTATCTGAATACATCGCGCAGCTACCAGAGTAAATGAG
CAAATGAATAAATGAGTAGATGAATTTTAGCGGCTAAAGGAGGCGGCATGGAAAATCAAGAACAACCAGG
CACCGACGCCGTGGAATGCCCCATGTGTGGAGGAACGGGCGGTTGGCCAGGCGTAAGCGGCTGGGTTGCC
TGCCGGCCCTGCAATGGCACTGGAACCCCCAAGCCCGAGGAATCGGCGTGAGCGGTCGCAAACCATCCGG
CCCGGTACAAATCGGCGCGGCGCTGGGTGATGACCTGGTGGAGAAGTTGAAGGCCGCGCAGGCCGCCCAG
CGGCAACGCATCGAGGCAGAAGCACGCCCCGGTGAATCGTGGCAAGCGGCCGCTGATCGAATCCGCAAAG
AATCCCGGCAACCGCCGGCAGCCGGTGCGCCGTCGATTAGGAAGCCGCCCAAGGGCGACGAGCAACCAGA
TTTTTTCGTTCCGATGCTCTATGACGTGGGCACCCGCGATAGTCGCAGCATCATGGACGTGGCCGTTTTC
CGTCTGTCGAAGCGTGACCGACGAGCTGGCGAGGTGATCCGCTACGAGCTTCCAGACGGGCACGTAGAGG
TTTCCGCAGGGCCGGCCGGCATGGCCAGTGTGTGGGATTACGACCTGGTACTGATGGCGGTTTCCCATCT
AACCGAATCCATGAACCGATACCGGGAAGGGAAGGGAGACAAGCCCGGCCGCGTGTTCCGTCCACACGTT
GCGGACGTACTCAAGTTCTGCCGGCGAGCCGATGGCGGAAAGCAGAAAGACGACCTGGTAGAAACCTGCA
TTCGGTTAAACACCACGCACGTTGCCATGCAGCGTACGAAGAAGGCCAAGAACGGCCGCCTGGTGACGGT
ATCCGAGGGTGAAGCCTTGATTAGCCGCTACAAGATCGTAAAGAGCGAAACCGGGCGGCCGGAGTACATC
GAGATCGAGCTAGCTGATTGGATGTACCGCGAGATCACAGAAGGCAAGAACCCGGACGTGCTGACGGTTC
ACCCCGATTACTTTTTGATCGATCCCGGCATCGGCCGTTTTCTCTACCGCCTGGCACGCCGCGCCGCAGG
CAAGGCAGAAGCCAGATGGTTGTTCAAGACGATCTACGAACGCAGTGGCAGCGCCGGAGAGTTCAAGAAG
TTCTGTTTCACCGTGCGCAAGCTGATCGGGTCAAATGACCTGCCGGAGTACGATTTGAAGGAGGAGGCGG
GGCAGGCTGGCCCGATCCTAGTCATGCGCTACCGCAACCTGATCGAGGGCGAAGCATCCGCCGGTTCCTA
ATGTACGGAGCAGATGCTAGGGCAAATTGCCCTAGCAGGGGAAAAAGGTCGAAAAGGCCTCTTTCCTGTG
GATAGCACGTACATTGGGAACCCAAAGCCGTACATTGGGAACCGGAACCCGTACATTGGGAACCCAAAGC
CGTACATTGGGAACCGGTCACACATGTAAGTGACTGATATAAAAGAGAAAAAAGGCGATTTTTCCGCCTA
AAACTCTTTAAAACTTATTAAAACTCTTAAAACCCGCCTGGCCTGTGCATAACTGTCTGGCCAGCGCACA
GCCGAAGAGCTGCAAAAAGCGCCTACCCTTCGGTCGCTGCGCTCCCTACGCCCCGCCGCTTCGCGTCGGC
CTATCGCGGCCGCTGGCCGCTCAAAAATGGCTGGCCTACGGCCAGGCAATCTACCAGGGCGCGGACAAGC
CGCGCCGTCGCCACTCGACCGCCGGCGCCCACATCAAGGCACCCTGCCTCGCGCGTTTCGGTGATGACGG
TGAAAACCTCTGACACATGCAGCTCCCGGAAACGGTCACAGCTTGTCTGTAAGCGGATGCCGGGAGCAGA
CAAGCGCGTCAGCGGGTGTTGGCGGGTGTCGGGGCGCAGCCATGACCCAGTCACGTAGCGATAGCGGAGT
GTATACTGGCTTAACTATGCGGCATCAGAGCAGATTGTACTGAGAGTGCACCATATGCGGTGTGAAATAC
CGCACAGATGCGTAAGGAGAAAATACCGCATCAGGCGCTCTTCCGCTTCCTCGCTCACTGACTCGCTGCG
CTCGGTCGTTCGGCTGCGGCGAGCGGTATCAGCTCACTCAAAGGCGGTAATACGGTTATCCACAGAATCA
GGGGATAACGCAGGAAAGAACATGTGAGCAAAAGGCCAGCAAAAGGCCAGGAACCGTAAAAAGGCCGCGT
TGCTGGCGTTTTTCCATAGGCTCCGCCCCCCTGACGAGCATCACAAAAATCGACGCTCAAGTCAGAGGTG
GCGAAACCCGACAGGACTATAAAGATACCAGGCGTTTCCCCCTGGAAGCTCCCTCGTGCGCTCTCCTGTT
CCGACCCTGCCGCTTACCGGATACCTGTCCGCCTTTCTCCCTTCGGGAAGCGTGGCGCTTTCTCATAGCT
CACGCTGTAGGTATCTCAGTTCGGTGTAGGTCGTTCGCTCCAAGCTGGGCTGTGTGCACGAACCCCCCGT
TCAGCCCGACCGCTGCGCCTTATCCGGTAACTATCGTCTTGAGTCCAACCCGGTAAGACACGACTTATCG
CCACTGGCAGCAGCCACTGGTAACAGGATTAGCAGAGCGAGGTATGTAGGCGGTGCTACAGAGTTCTTGA
AGTGGTGGCCTAACTACGGCTACACTAGAAGGACAGTATTTGGTATCTGCGCTCTGCTGAAGCCAGTTAC
CTTCGGAAAAAGAGTTGGTAGCTCTTGATCCGGCAAACAAACCACCGCTGGTAGCGGTGGTTTTTTTGTT
TGCAAGCAGCAGATTACGCGCAGAAAAAAAGGATCTCAAGAAGATCCTTTGATCTTTTCTACGGGGTCTG
ACGCTCAGTGGAACGAAAACTCACGTTAAGGGATTTTGGTCATGCATTCTAGGTACTAAAACAATTCATC
CAGTAAAATATAATATTTTATTTTCTCCCAATCAGGCTTGATCCCCAGTAAGTCAAAAAATAGCTCGACA
TACTGTTCTTCCCCGATATCCTCCCTGATCGACCGGACGCAGAAGGCAATGTCATACCACTTGTCCGCCC
TGCCGCTTCTCCCAAGATCAATAAAGCCACTTACTTTGCCATCTTTCACAAAGATGTTGCTGTCTCCCAG
GTCGCCGTGGGAAAAGACAAGTTCCTCTTCGGGCTTTTCCGTCTTTAAAAAATCATACAGCTCGCGCGGA
TCTTTAAATGGAGTGTCTTCTTCCCAGTTTTCGCAATCCACATCGGCCAGATCGTTATTCAGTAAGTAAT
CCAATTCGGCTAAGCGGCTGTCTAAGCTATTCGTATAGGGACAATCCGATATGTCGATGGAGTGAAAGAG
CCTGATGCACTCCGCATACAGCTCGATAATCTTTTCAGGGCTTTGTTCATCTTCATACTCTTCCGAGCAA
AGGACGCCATCGGCCTCACTCATGAGCAGATTGCTCCAGCCATCATGCCGTTCAAAGTGCAGGACCTTTG
GAACAGGCAGCTTTCCTTCCAGCCATAGCATCATGTCCTTTTCCCGTTCCACATCATAGGTGGTCCCTTT
ATACCGGCTGTCCGTCATTTTTAAATATAGGTTTTCATTTTCTCCCACCAGCTTATATACCTTAGCAGGA
GACATTCCTTCCGTATCTTTTACGCAGCGGTATTTTTCGATCAGTTTTTTCAATTCCGGTGATATTCTCA
TTTTAGCCATTTATTATTTCCTTCCTCTTTTCTACAGTATTTAAAGATACCCCAAGAAGCTAATTATAAC
AAGACGAACTCCAATTCACTGTTCCTTGCATTCTAAAACCTTAAATACCAGAAAACAGCTTTTTCAAAGT
TGTTTTCAAAGTTGGCGTATAACATAGTATCGACGGAGCCGATTTTGAAACCGCGGTGATCACAGGCAGC
AACGCTCTGTCATCGTTACAATCAACATGCTACCCTCCGCGAGATCATCCGTGTTTCAAACCCGGCAGCT
TAGTTGCCGTTCTTCCGAATAGCATCGGTAACATGAGCAAAGTCTGCCGCCTTACAACGGCTCTCCCGCT
GACGCCGTCCCGGACTGATGGGCTGCCTGTATCGAGTGGTGATTTTGTGCCGAGCTGCCGGTCGGGGAGC
TGTTGGCTGGCTGGTGGCAGGATATATTGTGGTGTAAACAAATTGACGCTTAGACAACTTAATAACACAT
TGCGGACGTTTTTAATGTACTGAATTAACGCCGAATTAATTCGGGGGATCTGGATTTTAGTACTGGATTT
TGGTTTTAGGAATTAGAAATTTTATTGATAGAAGTATTTTACAAATACAAATACATACTAAGGGTTTCTT
ATATGCTCAACACATGAGCGAAACCCTATAGGAACCCTAATTCCCTTATCTGGGAACTACTCACACATTA
TTATGGAGAAAATAGAGCTTGTCGATCGTTAATTAATCACCTCCAAGATCCCGGACGAGTGCTGGGGCGT
CGGTTTCCACTATCGGCGAGTACTTCTACACAGCCATCGGTCCAGACGGCCGCGCTTCTGCGGGCGATTT
GTGTACGCCCGACAGTCCCGGCTCCGGATCGGACGATTGCGTCGCATCGACCCTGCGCCCAAGCTGCATC
ATCGAAATTGCCGTCAACCAAGCTCTGATAGAGTTGGTCAAGACCAATGCGGAGCATATACGCCCGGAGC
CGCGGCGATCCTGCAAGCTCCGGATGCCTCCGCTCGAAGTAGCGCGTCTGCTGCTCCATACAAGCCAACC
ACGGCCTCCAGAAGAAGATGTTGGCGACCTCGTATTGGGAATCCCCGAACATCGCCTCGCTCCAGTCAAT
GACCGCTGTTATGCGGCCATTGTCCGTCAGGACATTGTTGGAGCCGAAATCCGCGTGCACGAGGTGCCGG
ACTTCGGGGCAGTCCTCGGCCCAAAGCATCAGCTCATCGAGAGCCTGCGCGACGGACGCACTGACGGTGT
CGTCCATCACAGTTTGCCAGTGATACACATGGGGATCAGCAATCGCGCATATGAAATCACGCCATGTAGT
GTATTGACCGATTCCTTGCGGTCCGAATGGGCCGAACCCGCTCGTCTGGCTAAGATCGGCCGCAGCGATC
GCATCCATGGCCTCCGCGACCGGCTGCAGAACAGCGGGCAGTTCGGTTTCAGGCAGGTCTTGCAACGTGA
CACCCTGTGCACGGCGGGAGATGCAATAGGTCAGGCTCTCGCTGAATTCCCCAATGTCAAGCACTTCCGG
AATCGGGAGCGCGGCCGATGCAAAGTGCCGATAAACATAACGATCTTTGTAGAAACCATCGGCGCAGCTA
TTTACCCGCAGGACATATCCACGCCCTCCTACATCGAAGCTGAAAGCACGAGATTCTTCGCCCTCCGAGA
GCTGCATCAGGTCGGACACGCTGTCGAACTTTTCGATCAGAAACTTCTCGACAGACGTCGCGGTGAGTTC
AGGCTTTTTCATCCTAGGAGAGATAGATTTGTAGAGAGAGACTGGTGATTTCAGCGTGTCCTCTCCAAAT
GAAATGAACTTCCTTATATAGAGGAAGGGTCTTGCGAAGGATAGTGGGATTGTGCGTCATCCCTTACGTC
AGTGGAGATATCACATCAATCCACTTGCTTTGAAGACGTGGTTGGAACGTCTTCTTTTTCCACGATGCTC
CTCGTGGGTGGGGGTCCATCTTTGGGACCACTGTCGGCAGAGGCATCTTGAACGATAGCCTTTCCTTTAT
CGCAATGATGGCATTTGTAGGTGCCACCTTCCTTTTCTACTGTCCTTTTGATGAAGTGACAGATAGCTGG
GCAATGGAATCCGAGGAGGTTTCCCGATATTACCCTTTGTTGAAAAGTCTCAATAGCCCTTTGGTCTTCT
GAGACTGTATCTTTGATATTCTTGGAGTAGACGAGAGTGTCGTGCTCCACCATGTTCACATCAATCCACT
TGCTTTGAAGACGTGGTTGGAACGTCTTCTTTTTCCACGATGCTCCTCGTGGGTGGGGGTCCATCTTTGG
GACCACTGTCGGCAGAGGCATCTTGAACGATAGCCTTTCCTTTATCGCAATGATGGCATTTGTAGGTGCC
ACCTTCCTTTTCTACTGTCCTTTTGATGAAGTGACAGATAGCTGGGCAATGGAATCCGAGGAGGTTTCCC
GATATTACCCTTTGTTGAAAAGTCTCAATAGCCCTTTGGTCTTCTGAGACTGTATCTTTGATATTCTTGG
AGTAGACGAGAGTGTCGTGCTCCACCATG
Features (pLannotate 1.2.2; 23 found; start..end, strand, type, name):
      8..2005    +  promoter       Ubi promoter: maize polyubiquitin gene promoter
   2030..3472    +  CDS            cas9 (fragment): CAS9_STRP1 - Also known as csn1 From Streptococcus pyogenes serotype M1.
   3496..3566    +  ncRNA          tRNA: Accession: RF00005 - tRNA
   3575..3880    -  CDS            ccdB: CcdB, a bacterial toxin that poisons DNA gyrase; ccdB; Plasmids containing the ccdB gene cannot be propagated in standard E. coli strains.
   3885..4043    -  CDS            ccdA (fragment): CCDA_ECO57 - Also known as H, letA. Experimental evidence at protein level: Swiss-Prot protein existence level 1. Antitoxin component of a type II toxin-antitoxin (TA) system which inhibits the post-segregational killing (PSK) of plasmid-free cells, also referred to as a plasmid addiction system. Binds to and blocks the activity of CcdB; will also remove bound CcdB protein from the CcdB-GyrA complex by forming a CcdA-CcdB complex, a process termed rejuvenation. Functions as a transcriptional corepressor for the ccdAB operon, repression also requires CcdB (By similarity). From Escherichia coli
   4134..4199    -  intron         PDK intron (fragment): pdk; modified pyruvate orthophosphate dikinase intron from Flaveria trinervia 3.0
   4207..4282    +  misc_RNA       gRNA scaffold: guide RNA scaffold for the Streptococcus pyogenes CRISPR/Cas9 system
   4288..4358    +  ncRNA          tRNA: Accession: RF00005 - tRNA
   4626..7292    +  CDS            cas9 (fragment): CAS9_STRP1 - Also known as csn1 From Streptococcus pyogenes serotype M1.
   7336..7584    +  terminator     HSP terminator: efficient transcription terminator from the Arabidopsis thaliana heat shock protein 18.2 gene (Nagaya et al., 2010)
   7605..7629    +  misc_feature   RB T-DNA repeat: right border repeat from nopaline C58 T-DNA
   7969..8370    +  CDS            Y4CG_SINFN (fragment): Protein inferred from homology: Swiss-Prot protein existence level 3. From Sinorhizobium fredii (strain NBRC 101917 / NGR234).
   8930..9559    +  CDS            pVS1 StaA: stability protein from the Pseudomonas plasmid pVS1 (Heeb et al., 2000)
   9988..11061   +  CDS            pVS1 RepA: replication protein from the Pseudomonas plasmid pVS1 (Heeb et al., 2000)
  11127..11321   +  rep_origin     pVS1 oriV: origin of replication for the Pseudomonas plasmid pVS1 (Heeb et al., 2000)
  11524..11563   +  CDS            rop (fragment): Rop protein, which maintains plasmids at low copy number; rop
  11655..11795   +  misc_feature   bom: basis of mobility region from pBR322
  11981..12569   -  rep_origin     ori: high-copy-number ColE1/pMB1/pBR322/pUC origin of replication
  12656..13450   -  CDS            KanR: aminoglycoside phosphotransferase; aphA-3; confers resistance to kanamycin
  13875..13899   +  misc_feature   LB T-DNA repeat: left border repeat from nopaline C58 T-DNA
  13977..14151   -  polyA_signal   CaMV poly(A) signal: cauliflower mosaic virus polyadenylation signal
  14192..15202   -  CDS            HygR: aminoglycoside phosphotransferase from E. coli; aph(4)-Ia; confers resistance to hygromycin
  15241..15917   -  promoter       CaMV 35S promoter (enhanced): cauliflower mosaic virus 35S promoter with a duplicated enhancer region
