[The description below was written by a language model from this plasmid's Addgene catalogue record and pLannotate feature annotations shown in this document.]
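Description:
pGEL081 is an empty-backbone plant CRISPR/Cas9 binary vector of about 16 kb, built on pZHY988 and designed for the intron-based single transcript unit (iSTU) strategy. It has the layout of an Agrobacterium T-DNA vector. The pVS1 oriV with RepA and StaA supports replication and stable maintenance in Agrobacterium. A high-copy ColE1/pMB1-type origin with a pBR322 bom site supports propagation in E. coli, and kanamycin resistance provides bacterial selection. Between the nopaline-type left and right borders, an enhanced CaMV 35S promoter drives a hygromycin phosphotransferase gene ending in the CaMV poly(A) signal, which allows selection of transformed plant cells.

The editing cassette is a single Pol II transcription unit running from the maize ubiquitin promoter to the Arabidopsis HSP18.2 terminator. The Streptococcus pyogenes Cas9 coding sequence is annotated as two fragments, consistent with the catalogue description that an OsCDPK2 intron interrupts it; the intron itself is not annotated in the feature tables. Within that gap lie two tRNA elements flanking a ccdB cassette (with a partial ccdA and a short PDK intron-derived fragment) and the Cas9 gRNA scaffold. In this design, splicing restores the Cas9 message, while endogenous tRNA processing should release the guide RNA from the intron.

The ccdB cassette sits where a user-supplied spacer would go and acts as a counter-selectable stuffer, so the unmodified plasmid must be grown in a ccdB-tolerant strain. No guide is present in the deposited plasmid. The associated publication concerns plant genome editing and appeared in a rice journal. The depositor and sequencing-derived records differ by only a few bases in length and show the same features.
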