Addgene plasmid #137890: pGEL081
Purpose: (Empty Backbone) iSTU-CRISPR/Cas9 with OsCDPK2 intron, tRNA structure backbone
Depositing lab: Yong Zhang. Depositing organization: University of Electronic Science and Technology of China. Publication: Intron-Based Single Transcript Unit CRISPR Systems for Plant Genome Editing. Zhong Z, Liu S, Liu X, Liu B, Tang X, Ren Q, Zhou J, Zheng X, Qi Y, Zhang Y. Rice (N Y). 2020 Feb 3;13(1):8. doi: 10.1186/s12284-020-0369-8. PubMed 32016614.
Backbone
  Vector backbone: pZHY988
  Vector type: Plant Expression, CRISPR
Growth in bacteria
  Bacterial resistance: Kanamycin, 50 μg/mL
  Growth temperature: 37°C
  Growth strain: ccdB Survival
  Copy number: High Copy
Gene/Insert
  Gene/Insert name: None
Terms and licenses: Academic/Nonprofit Terms; Industry Terms: Not Available to Industry
How to cite: pGEL081 was a gift from Yong Zhang (Addgene plasmid # 137890 ; http://n2t.net/addgene:137890 ; RRID:Addgene_137890)
